Addgene plasmid #230974: pTYB1-MBD2-N∆GR (pc5083)
Purpose: Bacterial expression plasmid of MBD2-N∆GR. N-terminus of MBD2 lacking the glycine/arginine rich domain: aa75-96. C-terminal tagged to intein.
Depositing lab: Cristina Cardoso. Depositing organization: Technische Universitaet Darmstadt. Publication: Heterochromatome wide analyses reveal MBD2 as a phase separation scaffold for heterochromatin compartmentalization and composition. Zhang H, Ugur E, Hake C, Romero H, Arroyo M, Mahmoud M, Lermyte F, Leonhardt H, Cardoso MC. Nucleic Acids Res. 2025 Nov 26;53(22):gkaf1380. doi: 10.1093/nar/gkaf1380. PubMed 41416523.
Backbone
  Vector backbone: pTYB1
  Backbone manufacturer: NEB
  Total vector size (bp): 7474
  Vector type: Bacterial Expression
Growth in bacteria
  Bacterial resistance: Ampicillin, 100 μg/mL
  Growth temperature: 37°C
  Growth strain: DH5alpha
  Copy number: Unknown
Gene/Insert
  Gene/Insert name: MBD2
  Species: M. musculus (mouse)
  Insert size (bp): 390
  Mutation: N-terminus of MBD2 lacking the glysine/arginine rich domain: aa75-96.
  Entrez Gene: Mbd2 (a.k.a. MBD2a)
  Promoter: T7
  Tag / fusion protein: Intein (C terminal on insert)
  Cloning method: Other
  Sequencing primers: 5′ TAATACGACTCACTATAGGG
Terms and licenses: Academic/Nonprofit Terms; Industry Terms: Not Available to Industry
How to cite: pTYB1-MBD2-N∆GR (pc5083) was a gift from Cristina Cardoso (Addgene plasmid # 230974 ; http://n2t.net/addgene:230974 ; RRID:Addgene_230974)
