[The description below was written by a language model from this plasmid's Addgene catalogue record and pLannotate feature annotations shown in this document.]
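Description:
pTYB1-MBD2-N∆GR (pc5083) is a bacterial expression plasmid built on the NEB pTYB1 backbone, an intein-fusion vector designed for affinity purification of recombinant proteins from E. coli. It replicates from a ColE1/pMB1-type origin accompanied by the rop gene and a bom fragment, carries an M13 phage origin for single-stranded DNA production, and is selected with ampicillin through the β-lactamase gene. Short tetracycline-resistance and mbeC fragments in the annotation appear to be non-functional backbone remnants. The catalogue lists the vector size as 7474 bp, whereas the sequenced record is 7,861 nt; the record does not explain the difference.

The payload is a 390 bp insert encoding an N-terminal portion of mouse MBD2, a methyl-CpG-binding protein, from which the glycine/arginine-rich domain (aa 75–96) has been deleted. The automated annotation matched this region to the human MBD2 entry, but the catalogue gives the species as mouse. Expression is driven by a T7 promoter with an adjacent lac operator and the T7 gene 10 ribosome binding site. The plasmid-borne lacI supplies repressor, so transcription is IPTG-inducible in hosts providing T7 RNA polymerase. An array of five rrnB T1 terminators lies upstream of the promoter, presumably to limit read-through into the cassette, and a T7 terminator closes it. The MBD2 fragment is followed at its C-terminus by the Saccharomyces cerevisiae VMA1 intein and a chitin binding domain. This arrangement lets the fusion be captured on chitin resin, after which thiol-induced intein cleavage releases the target protein without the affinity tag. The associated publication concerns MBD2 as a phase-separation scaffold for heterochromatin, suggesting that the construct supplies purified protein for testing the contribution of the GR-rich region.
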