Features (pLannotate 1.2.2; 26 found; start..end, strand, type, name):
      1..589     +  rep_origin     ori: high-copy-number ColE1/pMB1/pBR322/pUC origin of replication
    766..856     -  misc_feature   bom (fragment): basis of mobility region from pBR322
    958..1149    -  CDS            rop: Rop protein, which maintains plasmids at low copy number; rop
   1190..1300    +  CDS            mbeC (fragment): MBEC_ECOLX - Experimental evidence at protein level: Swiss-Prot protein existence level 1. Required for efficient mobilization of ColE1 plasmid and is thus essential to promote the specific transfer of the plasmid during conjugation. Probably functions by inducing DNA bending, helping the MbeA relaxase to melt the DNA around the nic site and cleave the phosphodiester bond. Binds specifically double-stranded DNA (dsDNA) containing the ColE1 oriT but does not recognize the inverted repeat (IR). From Escherichia coli.
   1335..1657    -  CDS            TcR (fragment): tetracycline efflux protein; tet; confers resistance to tetracycline
   1672..1693    -  protein_bind   CAP binding site: CAP binding activates transcription in the presence of cAMP. E. coli catabolite activator protein
   1706..2788    -  CDS            lacI: lac repressor; lacI; The lac repressor binds to the lac operator to inhibit transcription in E. coli. This inhibition can be relieved by adding lactose or isopropyl-β-D-thiogalactopyranoside (IPTG).
   2789..2866    -  promoter       lacI promoter: lacI
   2874..2967    -  CDS            TcR (fragment): tetracycline efflux protein; tet; confers resistance to tetracycline
   3019..3105    +  terminator     rrnB T1 terminator: Escherichia coli rrnB; transcription terminator T1 from the E. coli rrnB gene
   3202..3288    +  terminator     rrnB T1 terminator: Escherichia coli rrnB; transcription terminator T1 from the E. coli rrnB gene
   3385..3471    +  terminator     rrnB T1 terminator: Escherichia coli rrnB; transcription terminator T1 from the E. coli rrnB gene
   3568..3654    +  terminator     rrnB T1 terminator: Escherichia coli rrnB; transcription terminator T1 from the E. coli rrnB gene
   3751..3837    +  terminator     rrnB T1 terminator: Escherichia coli rrnB; transcription terminator T1 from the E. coli rrnB gene
   3972..3990    +  promoter       T7 promoter: promoter for bacteriophage T7 RNA polymerase
   3991..4015    +  protein_bind   lac operator: The lac repressor binds to the lac operator to inhibit transcription in E. coli. This inhibition can be relieved by adding lactose or isopropyl-β-D-thiogalactopyranoside (IPTG). lac repressor encoded by lacI
   4030..4052    +  RBS            RBS: efficient ribosome binding site from bacteriophage T7 gene 10 (Olins and Rangwala, 1989)
   4084..4473    +  CDS            MBD2 (fragment): MBD2_HUMAN - Experimental evidence at protein level: Swiss-Prot protein existence level 1. Binds CpG islands in promoters where the DNA is methylated at position 5 of cytosine within CpG dinucleotides. Binds hemimethylated DNA as well. Recruits histone deacetylases and DNA methyltransferases. Acts as transcriptional repressor and plays a role in gene silencing. Functions as a scaffold protein, targeting GATAD2A and GATAD2B to chromatin to promote repression. May enhance the activation of some unmethylated cAMP-responsive promoters. From Homo sapiens (Human).
   4495..5313    +  CDS            Sce VMA intein 5' region: 5' region of the intein from the yeast Vma1 subunit of the vacuolar ATPase (Chong et al., 1998); Saccharomyces cerevisiae VMA1
   5316..5846    +  CDS            Sce VMA intein 3' region: modified 3' region of the intein from the yeast Vma1 subunit of the vacuolar ATPase (Chong et al., 1998); Saccharomyces cerevisiae VMA1; C-terminal cleavage of this intein can be induced by thiols.
   5890..6045    +  CDS            CBD: chitin binding domain from chitinase A1 (Watanabe et al., 1994); Bacillus circulans chiA
   6067..6116    +  CDS            SET1 (fragment): solubility-enhancement tag derived from T7 phage gene 10B
   6124..6171    +  terminator     T7 terminator: transcription terminator for bacteriophage T7 RNA polymerase
   6231..6335    +  promoter       AmpR promoter: bla
   6336..7196    +  CDS            AmpR: β-lactamase; bla; confers resistance to ampicillin, carbenicillin, and related antibiotics
   7238..7751    -  rep_origin     M13 ori (sequence partly withheld): M13 bacteriophage origin of replication; arrow indicates direction of (+) strand synthesis
>Addgene plasmid #230974 | pTYB1-MBD2-N∆GR (pc5083) | addgene full sequence | sequence record 460860 | Addgene NGS Result
TTGAGATCCTTTTTTTCTGCGCGTAATCTGCTGCTTGCAAACAAAAAAACCACCGCTACCAGCGGTGGTT
TGTTTGCCGGATCAAGAGCTACCAACTCTTTTTCCGAAGGTAACTGGCTTCAGCAGAGCGCAGATACCAA
ATACTGTCCTTCTAGTGTAGCCGTAGTTAGGCCACCACTTCAAGAACTCTGTAGCACCGCCTACATACCT
CGCTCTGCTAATCCTGTTACCAGTGGCTGCTGCCAGTGGCGATAAGTCGTGTCTTACCGGGTTGGACTCA
AGACGATAGTTACCGGATAAGGCGCAGCGGTCGGGCTGAACGGGGGGTTCGTGCACACAGCCCAGCTTGG
AGCGAACGACCTACACCGAACTGAGATACCTACAGCGTGAGCTATGAGAAAGCGCCACGCTTCCCGAAGG
GAGAAAGGCGGACAGGTATCCGGTAAGCGGCAGGGTCGGAACAGGAGAGCGCACGAGGGAGCTTCCAGGG
GGAAACGCCTGGTATCTTTATAGTCCTGTCGGGTTTCGCCACCTCTGACTTGAGCGTCGATTTTTGTGAT
GCTCGTCAGGGGGGCGGAGCCTATGGAAAAACGCCAGCAACGCGGCCTTTTTACGGTTCCTGGCCTTTTG
CTGGCCTTTTGCTCACATGTTCTTTCCTGCGTTATCCCCTGATTCTGTGGATAACCGTATTACCGCCTTT
GAGTGAGCTGATACCGCTCGCCGCAGCCGAACGACCGAGCGCAGCGAGTCAGTGAGCGAGGAAGCTATGG
TGCACTCTCAGTACAATCTGCTCTGATGCCGCATAGTTAAGCCAGTATACACTCCGCTATCGCTACGTGA
CTGGGTCATGGCTGCGCCCCGACACCCGCCAACACCCGCTGACGCGCCCTGACGGGCTTGTCTGCTCCCG
GCATCCGCTTACAGACAAGCTGTGACCGTCTCCGGGAGCTGCATGTGTCAGAGGTTTTCACCGTCATCAC
CGAAACGCGCGAGGCAGCTGCGGTAAAGCTCATCAGCGTGGTCGTGCAGCGATTCACAGATGTCTGCCTG
TTCATCCGCGTCCAGCTCGTTGAGTTTCTCCAGAAGCGTTAATGTCTGGCTTCTGATAAAGCGGGCCATG
TTAAGGGCGGTTTTTTCCTGTTTGGTCACTGATGCCTCCGTGTAAGGGGGATTTCTGTTCATGGGGGTAA
TGATACCGATGAAACGAGAGAGGATGCTCACGATACGGGTTACTGATGATGAACATGCCCGGTTACTGGA
ACGTTGTGAGGGTAAACAACTGGCGGTATGGATGCGGCGGGACCAGAGAAAAATCACTCAGGGTCAATGC
CAGCCGAACGCCAGCAAGACGTAGCCCAGCGCGTCGGCCGCCATGCCGGCGATAATGGCCTGCTTCTCGC
CGAAACGTTTGGTGGCGGGACCAGTGACGAAGGCTTGAGCGAGGGCGTGCAAGATTCCGAATACCGCAAG
CGACAGGCCGATCATCGTCGCGCTCCAGCGAAAGCGGTCCTCGCCGAAAATGACCCAGAGCGCTGCCGGC
ACCTGTCCTACGAGTTGCATGATAAAGAAGACAGTCATAAGTGCGGCGACGATAGTCATGCCCCGCGCCC
ACCGGAAGGAGCTGACTGGGTTGAAGGCTCTCAAGGGCATCGGTCGAGATCCCGGTGCCTAATGAGTGAG
CTAACTTACATTAATTGCGTTGCGCTCACTGCCCGCTTTCCAGTCGGGAAACCTGTCGTGCCAGCTGCAT
TAATGAATCGGCCAACGCGCGGGGAGAGGCGGTTTGCGTATTGGGCGCCAGGGTGGTTTTTCTTTTCACC
AGTGAGACGGGCAACAGCTGATTGCCCTTCACCGCCTGGCCCTGAGAGAGTTGCAGCAAGCGGTCCACGC
TGGTTTGCCCCAGCAGGCGAAAATCCTGTTTGATGGTGGTTAACGGCGGGATATAACATGAGCTGTCTTC
GGTATCGTCGTATCCCACTACCGAGATATCCGCACCAACGCGCAGCCCGGACTCGGTAATGGCGCGCATT
GCGCCCAGCGCCATCTGATCGTTGGCAACCAGCATCGCAGTGGGAACGATGCCCTCATTCAGCATTTGCA
TGGTTTGTTGAAAACCGGACATGGCACTCCAGTCGCCTTCCCGTTCCGCTATCGGCTGAATTTGATTGCG
AGTGAGATATTTATGCCAGCCAGCCAGACGCAGACGCGCCGAGACAGAACTTAATGGGCCCGCTAACAGC
GCGATTTGCTGGTGACCCAATGCGACCAGATGCTCCACGCCCAGTCGCGTACCGTCTTCATGGGAGAAAA
TAATACTGTTGATGGGTGTCTGGTCAGAGACATCAAGAAATAACGCCGGAACATTAGTGCAGGCAGCTTC
CACAGCAATGGCATCCTGGTCATCCAGCGGATAGTTAATGATCAGCCCACTGACGCGTTGCGCGAGAAGA
TTGTGCACCGCCGCTTTACAGGCTTCGACGCCGCTTCGTTCTACCATCGACACCACCACGCTGGCACCCA
GTTGATCGGCGCGAGATTTAATCGCCGCGACAATTTGCGACGGCGCGTGCAGGGCCAGACTGGAGGTGGC
AACGCCAATCAGCAACGACTGTTTGCCCGCCAGTTGTTGTGCCACGCGGTTGGGAATGTAATTCAGCTCC
GCCATCGCCGCTTCCACTTTTTCCCGCGTTTTCGCAGAAACGTGGCTGGCCTGGTTCACCACGCGGGAAA
CGGTCTGATAAGAGACACCGGCATACTCTGCGACATCGTATAACGTTACTGGTTTCACATTCACCACCCT
GAATTGACTCTCTTCCGGGCGCTATCATGCCATACCGCGAAAGGTTTTGCGCCATTCGATGGTGTCCGGG
ATCTCGACGCTCTCCCTTATGCGACTCCTGCATTAGGAAGCAGCCCAGTAGTAGGTTGAGGCCGTTGAGC
ACCGCCGCCGCAAGGAATGGTGCATGCCGGCATGCCGCCCTTTCGTCTTCAAGAATTAATTCCCAATTCC
CCAGGCATCAAATAAAACGAAAGGCTCAGTCGAAAGACTGGGCCTTTCGTTTTATCTGTTGTTTGTCGGT
GAACGCTCTCCTGAGTAGGACAAATCCGCCGGGAGCGGATTTGAACGTTGCGAAGCAACGGCCCGGAGGG
TGGCGGGCAGGACGCCCGCCATAAACTGCCAGGAATTAATTCCCCAGGCATCAAATAAAACGAAAGGCTC
AGTCGAAAGACTGGGCCTTTCGTTTTATCTGTTGTTTGTCGGTGAACGCTCTCCTGAGTAGGACAAATCC
GCCGGGAGCGGATTTGAACGTTGCGAAGCAACGGCCCGGAGGGTGGCGGGCAGGACGCCCGCCATAAACT
GCCAGGAATTAATTCCCCAGGCATCAAATAAAACGAAAGGCTCAGTCGAAAGACTGGGCCTTTCGTTTTA
TCTGTTGTTTGTCGGTGAACGCTCTCCTGAGTAGGACAAATCCGCCGGGAGCGGATTTGAACGTTGCGAA
GCAACGGCCCGGAGGGTGGCGGGCAGGACGCCCGCCATAAACTGCCAGGAATTAATTCCCCAGGCATCAA
ATAAAACGAAAGGCTCAGTCGAAAGACTGGGCCTTTCGTTTTATCTGTTGTTTGTCGGTGAACGCTCTCC
TGAGTAGGACAAATCCGCCGGGAGCGGATTTGAACGTTGCGAAGCAACGGCCCGGAGGGTGGCGGGCAGG
ACGCCCGCCATAAACTGCCAGGAATTAATTCCCCAGGCATCAAATAAAACGAAAGGCTCAGTCGAAAGAC
TGGGCCTTTCGTTTTATCTGTTGTTTGTCGGTGAACGCTCTCCTGAGTAGGACAAATCCGCCGGGAGCGG
ATTTGAACGTTGCGAAGCAACGGCCCGGAGGGTGGCGGGCAGGACGCCCGCCATAAACTGCCAGGAATTG
GGGATCGGAATTAATTCCCGGTTTAAACCGGGGATCTCGATCCCGCGAAATTAATACGACTCACTATAGG
GGAATTGTGAGCGGATAACAATTCCCCTCTAGAAATAATTTTGTTTAACTTTAAGAAGGAGATATACATA
TGTCAAAGGCCTACGTCGACGCCATGCGCGCGCACCCGGGGGGAGGCCGCTGCTGCCCGGAGCAGGAGGA
GGGGGAGAGCGCGGCGGGCGGCAGCGGCGCTGGCGGCGACTCCGCCATAGAGCAGGGGGGCCAGGGCAGC
GCGCTCGCTCCGTCCCCGGTGAGCGGCGTGCGCAGGGAAGGCGCTCGGGGCGGCGGCCGTGGCCGGGGGC
GGTGGAAGCAGGCGGCCCGGGGCGGCGGCGTCTGTCCCCAGAGTGGCGGCAGCGGCCTTGGCGGCGACGG
CGGCGGCGGCGCGGGCGGCTGCGGCGTCGGCAGCGGTGGCGGCGTCGCCCCCCGGCGGGATCCTGTCCCT
TTCCCGTCGGGGAGCTCGGGGCCGGGGCCCAGGGGACCCCGGGCCACGGAGAGCGGGAAGAGGGAATTCC
TCGAGGGCTCTTCCTGCTTTGCCAAGGGTACCAATGTTTTAATGGCGGATGGGTCTATTGAATGTATTGA
AAACATTGAGGTTGGTAATAAGGTCATGGGTAAAGATGGCAGACCTCGTGAGGTAATTAAATTGCCCAGA
GGAAGAGAAACTATGTACAGCGTCGTGCAGAAAAGTCAGCACAGAGCCCACAAAAGTGACTCAAGTCGTG
AAGTGCCAGAATTACTCAAGTTTACGTGTAATGCGACCCATGAGTTGGTTGTTAGAACACCTCGTAGTGT
CCGCCGTTTGTCTCGTACCATTAAGGGTGTCGAATATTTTGAAGTTATTACTTTTGAGATGGGCCAAAAG
AAAGCCCCCGACGGTAGAATTGTTGAGCTTGTCAAGGAAGTTTCAAAGAGCTACCCAATATCTGAGGGGC
CTGAGAGAGCCAACGAATTAGTAGAATCCTATAGAAAGGCTTCAAATAAAGCTTATTTTGAGTGGACTAT
TGAGGCCAGAGATCTTTCTCTGTTGGGTTCCCATGTTCGTAAAGCTACCTACCAGACTTACGCTCCAATT
CTTTATGAGAATGACCACTTTTTCGACTACATGCAAAAAAGTAAGTTTCATCTCACCATTGAAGGTCCAA
AAGTACTTGCTTATTTACTTGGTTTATGGATTGGTGATGGATTGTCTGACAGGGCAACTTTTTCGGTTGA
TTCCAGAGATACTTCTTTGATGGAACGTGTTACTGAATATGCTGAAAAGTTGAATTTGTGCGCCGAGTAT
AAGGACAGAAAAGAACCACAAGTTGCCAAAACTGTTAATTTGTACTCTAAAGTTGTCAGAGGTAATGGTA
TTCGCAATAATCTTAATACTGAGAATCCATTATGGGACGCTATTGTTGGCTTAGGATTCTTGAAGGACGG
TGTCAAAAATATTCCTTCTTTCTTGTCTACGGACAATATCGGTACTCGTGAAACATTTCTTGCTGGTCTA
ATTGATTCTGATGGCTATGTTACTGATGAGCATGGTATTAAAGCAACAATAAAGACAATTCATACTTCTG
TCAGAGATGGTTTGGTTTCCCTTGCTCGTTCTTTAGGCTTAGTAGTCTCGGTTAACGCAGAACCTGCTAA
GGTTGACATGAATGTCACCAAACATAAAATTAGTTATGCTATTTATATGTCTGGTGGAGATGTTTTGCTT
AACGTTCTTTCGAAGTGTGCCGGCTCTAAAAAATTCAGGCCTGCTCCCGCCGCTGCTTTTGCACGTGAGT
GCCGCGGATTTTATTTCGAGTTACAAGAATTGAAGGAAGACGATTATTATGGGATTACTTTATCTGATGA
TTCTGATCATCAGTTTTTGCTTGGATCCCAGGTTGTCGTCCATGCATGCGGTGGCCTGACCGGTCTGAAC
TCAGGCCTCACGACAAATCCTGGTGTATCCGCTTGGCAGGTCAACACAGCTTATACTGCGGGACAATTGG
TCACATATAACGGCAAGACGTATAAATGTTTGCAGCCCCACACCTCCTTGGCAGGATGGGAACCATCCAA
CGTTCCTGCCTTGTGGCAGCTTCAATGACTGCAGGAAGGGGATCCGGCTGCTAACAAAGCCCGAAAGGAA
GCTGAGTTGGCTGCTGCCACCGCTGAGCAATAACTAGCATAACCCCTTGGGGCCTCTAAACGGGTCTTGA
GGGGTTTTTTGCTGAAAGGAGGAACTATATCCGGATAACTACGTCAGGTGGCACTTTTCGGGGAAATGTG
CGCGGAACCCCTATTTGTTTATTTTTCTAAATACATTCAAATATGTATCCGCTCATGAGACAATAACCCT
GATAAATGCTTCAATAATATTGAAAAAGGAAGAGTATGAGTATTCAACATTTCCGTGTCGCCCTTATTCC
CTTTTTTGCGGCATTTTGCCTTCCTGTTTTTGCTCACCCAGAAACGCTGGTGAAAGTAAAAGATGCTGAA
GATCAGTTGGGTGCACGAGTGGGTTACATCGAACTGGATCTCAACAGCGGTAAGATCCTTGAGAGTTTTC
GCCCCGAAGAACGTTTCCCAATGATGAGCACTTTTAAAGTTCTGCTATGTGGCGCGGTATTATCCCGTGT
TGACGCCGGGCAAGAGCAACTCGGTCGCCGCATACACTATTCTCAGAATGACTTGGTTGAGTACTCACCA
GTCACAGAAAAGCATCTTACGGATGGCATGACAGTAAGAGAATTATGCAGTGCTGCCATAACCATGAGTG
ATAACACTGCGGCCAACTTACTTCTGACAACGATCGGAGGACCGAAGGAGCTAACCGCTTTTTTGCACAA
CATGGGGGATCATGTAACTCGCCTTGATCGTTGGGAACCGGAGCTGAATGAAGCCATACCAAACGACGAG
CGTGACACCACGATGCCTGTAGCAATGGCAACAACGTTGCGCAAACTATTAACTGGCGAACTACTTACTC
TAGCTTCCCGGCAACAATTAATAGACTGGATGGAGGCGGATAAAGTTGCAGGACCACTTCTGCGCTCGGC
CCTTCCGGCTGGCTGGTTTATTGCTGATAAATCTGGAGCCGGTGAGCGTGGGTCTCGCGGTATCATTGCA
GCACTGGGGCCAGATGGTAAGCCCTCCCGTATCGTAGTTATCTACACGACGGGGAGTCAGGCAACTATGG
ATGAACGAAATAGACAGATCGCTGAGATAGGTGCCTCACTGATTAAGCATTGGTAACTGTCAGACCAAGT
TTACTCATATATACTTTAGATTGATT
[38 nt withheld, positions 7237-7274]
A
[37 nt withheld, positions 7276-7312]
ATTTTGTTAAAATTCGCGTTAAATTTTTGTTAAATCAGCTCATTTTTTAACCAATAGGCCGAAATCGGCA
AAATCCCTTATAAATCAAAAGAATAGCCCGAGATAGGGT
[37 nt withheld, positions 7422-7458]
AAAGAACGTGGACTCCAACGTCAAAGG
[141 nt withheld, positions 7486-7626]
G
[125 nt withheld, positions 7628-7752]
AAAGGATCTAGGTGAAGATCCTTTTTGATAATCTCATGACCAAAATCCCTTAACGTGAGTTTTCGTTCCA
CTGAGCGTCAGACCCCGTAGAAAAGATCAAAGGATCTTC
